Addgene plasmid #248871: TDP-43_CTD_S317A
Purpose: Expresses 6xHis-tagged C-terminal domain of TDP-43 with S317A.
Depositing lab: Nicolas Fawzi. Depositing organization: Brown University. Publication: Structural details of helix-mediated multimerization of the conserved region of TDP-43 C-terminal domain. Rizuan A, Shenoy J, Mohanty P, Dos Passos PM, Mercado Ortiz JF, Bai L, Viswanathan R, Zaborowksy J, Wang SH, Johnson V, Mamede LD, Titus AR, Ayala YM, Ghirlando R, Mittal J, Fawzi NL. Nat Commun. 2025 Nov 26;16(1):10528. doi: 10.1038/s41467-025-65546-w. PubMed 41298366.
Backbone
  Vector backbone: pJ411
  Backbone size w/o insert (bp): 4005
  Total vector size (bp): 4449
  Vector type: Bacterial Expression
Growth in bacteria
  Bacterial resistance: Kanamycin, 50 μg/mL
  Growth temperature: 37°C
  Growth strain: DH5alpha
  Copy number: High Copy
Gene/Insert
  Gene/Insert name: TDP-43_CTD_S317A
  Species: H. sapiens (human)
  Insert size (bp): 447
  Mutation: changed S317A
  Entrez Gene: TARDBP (a.k.a. ALS10, TDP-43)
  Tag / fusion protein: 6xHis-tags (N terminal on backbone)
Terms and licenses: Academic/Nonprofit Terms; Industry Terms: Not Available to Industry
Depositor comments: Please visit https://doi.org/10.1101/2024.07.05.602258 for bioRxiv preprint.
How to cite: TDP-43_CTD_S317A was a gift from Nicolas Fawzi (Addgene plasmid # 248871 ; http://n2t.net/addgene:248871 ; RRID:Addgene_248871)
