[The description below was written by a language model from this plasmid's Addgene catalogue record and pLannotate feature annotations shown in this document.]
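Description:
TDP-43_CTD_S317A is a bacterial expression plasmid built on the pJ411 backbone, about 4.45 kb in total, that produces the C-terminal domain of human TDP-43 (gene TARDBP) carrying a serine-to-alanine substitution at residue 317. It replicates in E. coli from a high-copy ColE1/pUC-type origin and is selected with kanamycin through an aminoglycoside phosphotransferase (KanR) gene that appears to be driven by a fragment of the AmpR (bla) promoter.

The expression cassette has a T7 promoter immediately followed by a lac operator, then the TARDBP fragment as the annotated coding region, and a T7 terminator. The plasmid also carries lacI with its own promoter, so the encoded lac repressor binds the operator and keeps transcription low until IPTG or lactose relieves repression. Expression depends on a host that supplies T7 RNA polymerase. The catalogue lists an N-terminal 6xHis tag contributed by the backbone, which would allow metal-affinity purification. The tag is not annotated separately in the feature table, although the annotated coding region is somewhat longer than the stated 447 bp insert. Fragments of the rrnB T1 and T2 terminators flank parts of the backbone and probably insulate the cassettes from read-through transcription. The short KanR, lacZα and 5S rRNA matches look like backbone remnants rather than functional elements.

The associated publication examines helix-mediated multimerization of the conserved region of the TDP-43 C-terminal domain. This fits use of the plasmid to make recombinant mutant protein for structural and biophysical comparison with the wild-type domain. The record does not state the specific effect expected from S317A.
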