Features (pLannotate 1.2.2; 14 found; start..end, strand, type, name):
      1..19      +  promoter       T7 promoter: promoter for bacteriophage T7 RNA polymerase
     20..44      +  protein_bind   lac operator: The lac repressor binds to the lac operator to inhibit transcription in E. coli. This inhibition can be relieved by adding lactose or isopropyl-β-D-thiogalactopyranoside (IPTG). lac repressor encoded by lacI
     84..593     +  CDS            TARDBP (fragment): TADBP_HUMAN - Also known as TDP43. Experimental evidence at protein level: Swiss-Prot protein existence level 1. RNA-binding protein that is involved in various steps of RNA biogenesis and processing (PubMed:23519609). Preferentially binds, via its two RNA recognition motifs RRM1 and RRM2, to GU-repeats on RNA molecules predominantly localized within long introns and in the 3'UTR of mRNAs (PubMed:23519609, PubMed:24240615, PubMed:24464995). In turn, regulates the splicing of many non-coding and protein-coding RNAs including proteins involved in neuronal survival, as well as mRNAs that encode p
    607..654     +  terminator     T7 terminator: transcription terminator for bacteriophage T7 RNA polymerase
    714..754     -  terminator     rrnB T1 terminator (fragment): transcription terminator T1 from the E. coli rrnB gene
    756..871     -  ncRNA          5S rRNA: Accession: RF00001 - 5S ribosomal RNA
    902..926     +  CDS            KanR (fragment): aminoglycoside phosphotransferase; aph(3')-Ia; confers resistance to kanamycin in bacteria or G418 (Geneticin®) in eukaryotes
    956..1052    +  promoter       AmpR promoter (fragment): bla
   1055..1864    +  CDS            KanR: aminoglycoside phosphotransferase; aph(3')-Ia; confers resistance to kanamycin in bacteria or G418 (Geneticin®) in eukaryotes
   1873..1946    +  promoter       lacI promoter (fragment): lacI
   1947..3026    +  CDS            lacI: LACI_ECOLI - Experimental evidence at protein level: Swiss-Prot protein existence level 1. Repressor of the lactose operon. Binds allolactose as an inducer. From Escherichia coli (strain K12).
   3115..3703    +  rep_origin     ori: high-copy-number ColE1/pMB1/pBR322/pUC origin of replication
   3928..3945    +  terminator     rrnB T2 terminator (fragment): transcription terminator T2 from the E. coli rrnB gene
   3970..3989    -  CDS            lacZα (fragment): LacZα fragment of β-galactosidase; lacZ fragment
>Addgene plasmid #248871 | TDP-43_CTD_S317A | addgene full sequence | sequence record 494387 | Addgene NGS Result
TAATACGACTCACTATAGGGGAATTGTGAGCGGATAACAATTCCCCTCTAGAAATAATTTTGTTTAACTT
TTGAAGGAGATATACCATGGGTAGCGACAAGATTCATCACCACCATCATCATGAGAACTTATACTTTCAA
GGCCATATGAACCGCCAACTGGAACGTTCCGGTCGTTTCGGTGGTAATCCGGGTGGTTTCGGCAACCAGG
GTGGCTTTGGCAATTCGCGTGGCGGTGGTGCCGGCTTGGGCAATAACCAAGGTTCCAATATGGGTGGCGG
TATGAACTTTGGTGCCTTCGCGATCAATCCGGCAATGATGGCGGCTGCACAAGCGGCGCTGCAGTCTAGC
TGGGGTATGATGGGCATGCTGGCGAGCCAGCAGAACCAGTCAGGCCCGAGCGGCAATAATCAGAATCAAG
GTAACATGCAGCGTGAACCGAATCAAGCGTTTGGTAGCGGTAACAATAGCTACAGCGGTAGCAACAGCGG
TGCGGCAATCGGCTGGGGTAGCGCAAGCAATGCGGGCAGCGGTAGCGGTTTCAACGGCGGCTTTGGTAGC
AGCATGGATAGCAAGAGCTCCGGTTGGGGCATGTAACTCGAGCCCCCTAGCATAACCCCTTGGGGCCTCT
AAACGGGTCTTGAGGGGTTTTTTGCCCCTGAGACGCGTCAATCGAGTTCGTACCTAAGGGCGACACCCCC
TAATTAGCCCGGGCGAAAGGCCCAGTCTTTCGACTGAGCCTTTCGTTTTATTTGATGCCTGGCAGTTCCC
TACTCTCGCATGGGGAGTCCCCACACTACCATCGGCGCTACGGCGTTTCACTTCTGAGTTCGGCATGGGG
TCAGGTGGGACCACCGCGCTACTGCCGCCAGGCAAACAAGGGGTGTTATGAGCCATATTCAGGTATAAAT
GGGCTCGCGATAATGTTCAGAATTGGTTAATTGGTTGTAACACTGACCCCTATTTGTTTATTTTTCTAAA
TACATTCAAATATGTATCCGCTCATGAGACAATAACCCTGATAAATGCTTCAATAATATTGAAAAAGGAA
GAATATGAGCCATATTCAACGGGAAACGTCGAGGCCGCGATTAAATTCCAACATGGATGCTGATTTATAT
GGGTATAAATGGGCTCGCGATAATGTCGGGCAATCAGGTGCGACAATCTATCGCTTGTATGGGAAGCCCG
ATGCGCCAGAGTTGTTTCTGAAACATGGCAAAGGTAGCGTTGCCAATGATGTTACAGATGAGATGGTCAG
ACTAAACTGGCTGACGGAATTTATGCCACTTCCGACCATCAAGCATTTTATCCGTACTCCTGATGATGCA
TGGTTACTCACCACTGCGATCCCCGGAAAAACAGCGTTCCAGGTATTAGAAGAATATCCTGATTCAGGTG
AAAATATTGTTGATGCGCTGGCAGTGTTCCTGCGCCGGTTGCACTCGATTCCTGTTTGTAATTGTCCTTT
TAACAGCGATCGCGTATTTCGCCTCGCTCAGGCGCAATCACGAATGAATAACGGTTTGGTTGATGCGAGT
GATTTTGATGACGAGCGTAATGGCTGGCCTGTTGAACAAGTCTGGAAAGAAATGCATAAACTTTTGCCAT
TCTCACCGGATTCAGTCGTCACTCATGGTGATTTCTCACTTGATAACCTTATTTTTGACGAGGGGAAATT
AATAGGTTGTATTGATGTTGGACGAGTCGGAATCGCAGACCGATACCAGGATCTTGCCATCCTATGGAAC
TGCCTCGGTGAGTTTTCTCCTTCATTACAGAAACGGCTTTTTCAAAAATATGGTATTGATAATCCTGATA
TGAATAAATTGCAATTTCATTTGATGCTCGATGAGTTTTTCTAAGCGGCGCGCCATCGAATGGCGCAAAA
CCTTTCGCGGTATGGCATGATAGCGCCCGGAAGAGAGTCAATTCAGGGTGGTGAATATGAAACCAGTAAC
GTTATACGATGTCGCAGAGTATGCCGGTGTCTCTTATCAGACCGTTTCCCGCGTGGTGAACCAGGCCAGC
CACGTTTCTGCGAAAACGCGGGAAAAAGTGGAAGCGGCGATGGCGGAGCTGAATTACATTCCCAACCGCG
TGGCACAACAACTGGCGGGCAAACAGTCGTTGCTGATTGGCGTTGCCACCTCCAGTCTGGCCCTGCACGC
GCCGTCGCAAATTGTCGCGGCGATTAAATCTCGCGCCGATCAACTGGGTGCCAGCGTGGTGGTGTCGATG
GTAGAACGAAGCGGCGTCGAAGCCTGTAAAGCGGCGGTGCACAATCTTCTCGCGCAACGCGTCAGTGGGC
TGATCATTAACTATCCGCTGGATGACCAGGATGCCATTGCTGTGGAAGCTGCCTGCACTAATGTTCCGGC
GTTATTTCTTGATGTCTCTGACCAGACACCCATCAACAGTATTATTTTCTCCCATGAGGACGGTACGCGA
CTGGGCGTGGAGCATCTGGTCGCATTGGGTCACCAGCAAATCGCGCTGTTAGCGGGCCCATTAAGTTCTG
TCTCGGCGCGTCTGCGTCTGGCTGGCTGGCATAAATATCTCACTCGCAATCAAATTCAGCCGATAGCGGA
ACGGGAAGGCGACTGGAGTGCCATGTCCGGTTTTCAACAAACCATGCAAATGCTGAATGAGGGCATCGTT
CCCACTGCGATGCTGGTTGCCAACGATCAGATGGCGCTGGGCGCAATGCGCGCCATTACCGAGTCCGGGC
TGCGCGTTGGTGCGGATATCTCGGTAGTGGGATACGACGATACCGAAGATAGCTCATGTTATATCCCGCC
GTTAACCACCATCAAACAGGATTTTCGCCTGCTGGGGCAAACCAGCGTGGACCGCTTGCTGCAACTCTCT
CAGGGCCAGGCGGTGAAGGGCAATCAGCTGTTGCCAGTCTCACTGGTGAAAAGAAAAACCACCCTGGCGC
CCAATACGCAAACCGCCTCTCCCCGCGCGTTGGCCGATTCATTAATGCAGCTGGCACGACAGGTTTCCCG
ACTGGAAAGCGGGCAGTGACTCATGACCAAAATCCCTTAACGTGAGTTACGCGCGCGTCGTTCCACTGAG
CGTCAGACCCCGTAGAAAAGATCAAAGGATCTTCTTGAGATCCTTTTTTTCTGCGCGTAATCTGCTGCTT
GCAAACAAAAAAACCACCGCTACCAGCGGTGGTTTGTTTGCCGGATCAAGAGCTACCAACTCTTTTTCCG
AAGGTAACTGGCTTCAGCAGAGCGCAGATACCAAATACTGTTCTTCTAGTGTAGCCGTAGTTAGCCCACC
ACTTCAAGAACTCTGTAGCACCGCCTACATACCTCGCTCTGCTAATCCTGTTACCAGTGGCTGCTGCCAG
TGGCGATAAGTCGTGTCTTACCGGGTTGGACTCAAGACGATAGTTACCGGATAAGGCGCAGCGGTCGGGC
TGAACGGGGGGTTCGTGCACACAGCCCAGCTTGGAGCGAACGACCTACACCGAACTGAGATACCTACAGC
GTGAGCTATGAGAAAGCGCCACGCTTCCCGAAGGGAGAAAGGCGGACAGGTATCCGGTAAGCGGCAGGGT
CGGAACAGGAGAGCGCACGAGGGAGCTTCCAGGGGGAAACGCCTGGTATCTTTATAGTCCTGTCGGGTTT
CGCCACCTCTGACTTGAGCGTCGATTTTTGTGATGCTCGTCAGGGGGGCGGAGCCTATGGAAAAACGCCA
GCAACGCGGCCTTTTTACGGTTCCTGGCCTTTTGCTGGCCTTTTGCTCACATGTTCTTTCCTGCGTTATC
CCCTGATTCTGTGGATAACCGTATTACCGCCTTTGAGTGAGCTGATACCGCTCGCCGCAGCCGAACGACC
GAGCGCAGCGAGTCAGTGAGCGAGGAAGCGGAAGGCGAGAGTAGGGAACTGCCAGGCATCAAACTAAGCA
GAAGGCCCCTGACGGATGGCCTTTTTGCGTTTCTACAAACTCTTTCTGTGTTGTAAAACGACGGCCAGTC
TTAAGCTCGGGCCCCCTGGGCGGTTCTGATAACGAGTAATCGTTAATCCGCAAATAACGTAAAAACCCGC
TTCGGCGGGTTTTTTTATGGGGGGAGTTTAGGGAAAGAGCATTTGTCAGAATATTTAAGGGCGCCTGTCA
CTTTGCTTGATATATGAGAATTATTTAACCTTATAAATGAGAAAAAAGCAACGCACTTTAAATAAGATAC
GTTGCTTTTTCGATTGATGAACACCTATAATTAAACTATTCATCTATTATTTATGATTTTTTGTATATAC
AATATTTCTAGTTTGTTAAAGAGAATTAAGAAAATAAATCTCGAAAATAATAAAGGGAAAATCAGTTTTT
GATATCAAAATTATACATGTCAACGATAATACAAAATATAATACAAACTATAAGATGTTATCAGTATTTA
TTATGCATTTAGAATAAATTTTGTGTCGCCCTTCCGCGAAAT
